Addgene plasmid #102934: pRTS-GBP-dCas9-mRFP
Purpose: Tetracyclin inducible expression construct for dCas9 fused to GFP-binding Protein (N-terminally) and mRFP (C-terminus)
Depositing lab: Sebastian Bultmann. Depositing organization: Ludwig-Maximilians-Universitaet Muenchen (LMU). Publication: Site-specific recruitment of epigenetic factors with a modular CRISPR/Cas system. Anton T, Bultmann S. Nucleus. 2017 May 4;8(3):279-286. doi: 10.1080/19491034.2017.1292194. Epub 2017 Feb 23. PubMed 28448738.
Backbone
  Vector backbone: prTS
  Backbone manufacturer: Bornkamm , et al. PMID 16147984
  Vector type: Mammalian Expression, CRISPR
Growth in bacteria
  Bacterial resistance: Ampicillin, 100 μg/mL
  Growth temperature: 37°C
  Growth strain: DH5alpha
  Copy number: High Copy
Gene/Insert
  Gene/Insert name: dCas9
  Species: Synthetic
  Tag / fusion protein: GBP (GFP binding protein (N terminal on insert); mRFP (C terminal on insert)
  Cloning method: Restriction Enzyme; 5′ cloning site SfiI (unknown if destroyed); 3′ cloning site SfiI (unknown if destroyed)
  Sequencing primers: 5′ unknown
Terms and licenses: Academic/Nonprofit Terms; Industry Terms: Not Available to Industry
How to cite: pRTS-GBP-dCas9-mRFP was a gift from Sebastian Bultmann (Addgene plasmid # 102934 ; http://n2t.net/addgene:102934 ; RRID:Addgene_102934)
