[The description below was written by a language model from this plasmid's Addgene catalogue record.]
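Description:
pRTS-GBP-dCas9-mRFP is a mammalian expression plasmid for CRISPR-based targeting, built on the pRTS backbone, a published tetracycline-regulated vector system. It is propagated in E. coli as a high-copy plasmid under ampicillin selection. The record gives no feature table. It therefore does not specify the inducible promoter, the transactivator or repressor components, any mammalian selection marker, or any element for maintaining the plasmid in mammalian cells.

The insert is a synthetic, catalytically inactive Cas9 (dCas9), cloned between SfiI sites. It is fused at its N-terminus to GBP, a GFP-binding protein, and at its C-terminus to the red fluorescent protein mRFP. dCas9 still binds DNA under guide RNA direction but does not cut it, so it serves as a programmable anchor at chosen genomic loci. The GBP moiety captures GFP-tagged proteins, which means any GFP fusion expressed in the same cell can be tethered to the dCas9-bound site without being fused directly to dCas9. The mRFP tag lets expression and nuclear localisation of the fusion be followed in a channel separate from the recruited GFP partner. Tetracycline-inducible control allows the timing of expression to be regulated.

According to the associated publication title, the plasmid belongs to a modular CRISPR/Cas system for site-specific recruitment of epigenetic factors. The record does not mention a guide RNA cassette, so guide RNAs and the GFP-tagged effector presumably have to be supplied from separate constructs.
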