>Addgene plasmid #102934 | pRTS-GBP-dCas9-mRFP | addgene partial sequence | sequence record 198804 | Addgene Partial NGS Result
GCCTCGGGCCGGGGAGGGCTCGGGGGAGGGGCGCGGCGGCCCCCGGAGCGCCGGCGGCTGTCGAGGCGCG
GCGAGCCGCAGCCATTGCCTTTTATGGTAATCGTGCGAGAGGGCGCAGGGACTTCCTTTGTCCCAAATCT
GTGCGGAGCCGAAATCTGGGAGGCGCCGCCGCACCCCCTCTAGCGGGCGCGGGGCGAAGCGGTGCGGCGC
CGGCAGGAAGGAAATGGGCGGGGAGGGCCTTCGTGCGTCGCCGCGCCGCCGTCCCCTTCTCCCTCTCCAG
CCTCGGGGCTGTCCGCGGGGGGACGGCTGCCTTCGGGGGGGACGGGGCAGGGCGGGGTTCGGCTTCTGGC
GTGTGACCGGCGGCTCTAGAGCCTCTGCTAACCATGTTCATGCCTTCTTCTTTTTCCTACAGCTCCTGGG
CAACGTGCTGGTTATTGTGCTGTCTCATCATTTTGGCAAAGAATTCGTCGACGGGATCCTGGCCAGCTAC
TAGCGAATTCACCATGTCTAGACTGGACAAGAGCAAAGTCATAAACGGCGCTCTGGAATTACTCAATGGA
GTCGGTATCGAAGGCCTGACGACAAGGAAACTCGCTCAAAAGCTGGGAGTTGAGCAGCCTACCCTGTACT
GGCACGTGAAGAACAAGCGGGCCCTGCTCGATGCCCTGCCAATCGAGATGCTGGACAGGCATCATACCCA
CTTCTGCCCCCTGGAAGGCGAGTCATGGCAAGACTTTCTGCGGAACAACGCCAAGTCATTCCGCTGTGCT
CTCCTCTCACATCGCGACGGGGCTAAAGTGCATCTCGGCACCCGCCCAACAGAGAAACAGTACGAAACCC
TGGAAAATCAGCTCGCGTTCCTGTGTCAGCAAGGCTTCTCCCTGGAGAACGCACTGTACGCTCTGTCCGC
CGTGGGCCACTTTACACTGGGCTGCGTATTGGAGGAACAGGAGCATCAAGTAGCAAAAGAGGAAAGAGAG
ACACCTACCACCGATTCTATGCCCCCACTTCTGAGACAAGCAATTGAGCTGTTCGACCGGCAGGGAGCCG
AACCTGCCTTCCTTTTCGGCCTGGAACTAATCATATGTGGCCTGGAGAAACAGCTAAAGTGCGAAAGCGG
CGGGCCGGCCGACGCCCTTGACGATTTTGACTTAGACATGCTCCCAGCCGATGCCCTTGACGACTTTGAC
CTTGATATGCTGCCTGCTGACGCTCTTGACGATTTTGACCTTGACATGCTCCCCGGGTAACTATTAAAAC
AGCTCTGGGGTTGTACCCACCCCAGAGGCCCACGTGGCGGCTAGTACTCCGGTATTGCGGTACCCTTGTA
CGCCTGTTTTATACTCCCTTCCCGTAACTTAGACGCACAAAACCAAGTTCAATAGAAGGGGGTACAAACC
AGTACCACCACGAACAAGCACTTCTGTTTCCCCGGTGATGTCGTATAGACTGCTTGCGTGGTTGAAAGCG
ACGGATCCGTTATCCGCTTATGTACTTCGAGAAGCCCAGTACCACCTCGGAATCTTCAATGCGTTGCGCT
CAGCACTCAACCCCAGAGTGTAGCTTAGGCTGATGAGTCTGGACATCCCTCACCGGTGACGGTGGTCCAG
GCTGCGTTGGCGGCCTACCTATGGCTAACGCCATGGGACGCTAGTTGTGAACAAGGTGTGAAGAGCCTAT
TGAGCTACATAAGAATCCTCCGGCCCCTGAATGCGGCTAATCCCAACCTCGGAGCAGGTGGTCACAAACC
AGTGATTGGCCTGTCGTAACGCGCAAGTCCGTGGCGGAACCGACTACTTTGGGTGTCCGTGTTTCCTTTT
ATTTTATTGTGGCTGCTTATGGTGACAATCACAGATTGTTATCATAAAGCGAATTGGATTCCCGGGTAAC
TAAGTAAGGATCCATGTCTAGATTAGATAAAAGTAAAGTGATTAACAGCGCATTAGAGCTGCTTAATGAG
GTCGGAATCGAAGGTTTAACAACCCGTAAACTCGCCCAGAAGCTTGGTGTAGAGCAGCCTACATTGTATT
GGCATGTAAAAAATAAGCGGGCCCTTATGAACATGCTTTCAGAGGCAATACTGGCGAAGCATCACACCCG
TTCAGCACCGTTACCGACTGAGAGTTGGCAGCAGTTTCTCCAGGAAAATGCTCTGAGTTTCCGTAAAGCA
TTACTGGTCCATCGTGATGGAGCCCGATTGCATATAGGGACCTCTCCTACGCCCCCCCAGTTTGAACAAG
CAGAGGCGCAACTACGCTGTCTATGCGATGCAGGGTTTTCGGTCGAGGAGGCTCTTTTCATTCTGCAATC
TATCAGCCATTTTACGTTGGGTGCAGTATTAGAGGAGCAAGCAACAAACCAGATAGAAAATAATCATGTG
ATAGACGCTGCACCACCATTATTACAAGAGGCATTTAATATTCAGGCGAGAACCTCTGCTGAAATGGCCT
TCCATTTCGGGCTGAAATCATTAATATTTGGATTTTCTGCACAGTTAGATGAAAAAAAGCATACACCCAT
TGAGGATGGTAATAAATCGCCAAAAAAGAAGAGAAAGGTCGACGGCGGTGGTGCTTTGTCTCCTCAGCAC
TCTGCTGTCACTCAAGGAAGTATCATCAAGAACAAGGAGGGCATGGATGCTAAGTCACTAACTGCCTGGT
CCCGGACACTGGTGACCTTCAAGGATGTATTTGTGGACTTCACCAGGGAGGAGTGGAAGCTGCTGGACAC
TGCTCAGCAGATCGTGTACAGAAATGTGATGCTGGAGAACTATAAGAACCTGGTTTCCTTGGGTTATCAG
CTTACTAAGCCAGATGTGATCCTCCGGTTGGAGAAGGGAGAAGAGCCCTGGCTGGTGGAGAGAGAAATTC
ACCAAGAGACCCATCCTGATTCAGAGACTGCATTTGAAATCAAATCATCAGTTTAAAGATCCAGACATGA
TAAGATACATTGATGAGTTTGGACAAACCACAACTAGAATGCAGTGAAAAAAATGCTTTATTTGTGAAAT
TTGTGATGCTATTGCTTTATTTGTAACCATTATAAGCTGCAATAAACAAGTTAACAACAACAATTGCATT
CATTTTATGTTTCAGGTTCAGGGGGAGGTGTGGGAGGTTTTTTAAAGCAAGTAAAACCTCTACAAATGTG
GTATGGCTGATTATGATCCTGCAAGCCTCGTCGTCCTGGCCGGACCACGCTATCTGTGCAAGGTCCCCGG
CCCCGGACGCGCGAGCTTGGCGAGATTTTCAGGAGCTAAGGAAGCTAAAATGGAGAAAAAAATCACTGGA
TATACCACCGTTGATATATCCCAATGGCATCGTAAAGAACATTTTGAGGCATTTCAGTCAGTTGCTCAAT
GTACCTATAACCAGACCGTTCAGTTGCGGCCGCAGATCCAGACATGATAAGATACATTGATGAGTTTGGA
CAAACCACAACTAGAATGCAGTGAAAAAAATGCTTTATTTGTGAAATTTGTGATGCTATTGCTTTATTTG
TAACCATTATAAGCTGCAATAAACAAGTTAACAACAACAATTGCATTCATTTTATGTTTCAGGTTCAGGG
GGAGGTGTGGGAGGTTTTTTAAAGCAAGTAAAACCTCTACAAATGTGGTATGGCTGATTATGATCCTCTA
GAGTCGGTGGGCCTCGGGGGCGGGTGCGGGGTCGGCGGGGCCGCCCCGGGTGGCTTCGGTCGGAGCCATG
GGGTCGTGCGCTCCTTTCGGTCGGGCGCTGCGGGTCGTGGGGCGGGCGTCAGGCACCGGGCTTGCGGGTC
ATGCACCAGGTGCGCGGTCCTTCGGGCACCTCGACGTCGGCGGTGACGGTGAAGCCGAGCCGCTCGTAGA
AGGGGAGGTTGCGGGGCGCGGAGGTCTCCAGGAAGGCGGGCACCCCGGCGCGCTCGGCCGCCTCCACTCC
GGGGAGCACGACGGCGCTGCCCAGACCCTTGCCCTGGTGGTCGGGCGAGACGCCGACGGTGGCCAGGAAC
CACGCGGGCTCCTTGGGCCGGTGCGGCGCCAGGAGGCCTTCCATCTGTTGCTGCGCGGCCAGCCGGGAAC
CGCTCAACTCGGCCATGCGCGGGCCGATCTCGGCGAACACCGCCCCCGCTTCGACGCTCTCCGGCGTGGT
CCAGACCGCCACCGCGGCGCCGTCGTCCGCGACCCACACCTTGCCGATGTCGAGCCCGACGCGCGTGAGG
AAGAGTTCTTGCAGCTCGGTGACCCGCTCGATGTGGCGGTCCGGGTCGACGGTGTGGCGCGTGGCGGGGT
AGTCGGCGAACGCGGCGGCGAGGGTGCGTACGGCCCGGGGGACGTCGTCGCGGGTGGCGAGGCGCACCGT
GGGCTTGTACTCGGTCATGGAAGGTCGTCTCCTTGTGAGGGGTCAGGGGCGTGGGTCAGGGGATGGTGGC
GGCACCGGGCGGATCTGAGCTTTTTGCAAAAGCCTAGGCCTCCAAAAAAGCCTCCTCACTACTTCTGGAA
TAGCTCAGAGGCCGCGGCCTCGGCCTCTGCATAAATAAAAAAAATTAGTCAGCCATGGGGCGGAGAATGG
GCGGAACTGGGCGGAGTTAGGGGCGGGATGGGCGGAGTTAGGGGCGGGACTATGGTTGCTGACTAATTGA
GATGCATGCTTTGCATACTTCTGCCTGCTGGGGAGCCTGGGGACTTTCCACACCTGGTTGCTGACTAATT
GAGATGCATGCTTTGCATACTTCTGCCTGCTGGGGAGCCTGGGGACTTTCCACACCCTAACTGACACACA
TTCCACAGCCAAGCTCGGTATACCCGACGCGAGGCTGGATGGCCTTCCCCATTATGATTCTTCTCGCTTC
CGGCGGCATCGGGATGCCCGCGTTGCAGGCCATGCTGTCCAGGCAGGTAGATGACGACCATCAGGGACAG
CTTCAAGGCCAGCAAAAGGCCAGGAACCGTAAAAAGGCCGCGTTGCTGGCGTTTTTCCATAGGCTCCGCC
CCCCTGACGAGCATCACAAAAATCGACGCTCAAGTCAGAGGTGGCGAAACCCGACAGGACTATAAAGATA
CCAGGCGTTTCCCCCTGGAAGCTCCCTCGTGCGCTCTCCTGTTCCGACCCTGCCGCTTACCGGATACCTG
TCCGCCTTTCTCCCTTCGGGAAGCGTGGCGCTTTCTCATAGCTCACGCTGTAGGTATCTCAGTTCGGTGT
AGGTCGTTCGCTCCAAGCTGGGCTGTGTGCACGAACCCCCCGTTCAGCCCGACCGCTGCGCCTTATCCGG
TAACTATCGTCTTGAGTCCAACCCGGTAAGACACGACTTATCGCCACTGGCAGCAGCCACTGGTAACAGG
ATTAGCAGAGCGAGGTATGTAGGCGGTGCTACAGAGTTCTTGAAGTGGTGGCCTAACTACGGCTACACTA
GAAGGACAGTATTTGGTATCTGCGCTCTGCTGAAGCCAGTTACCTTCGGAAAAAGAGTTGGTAGCTCTTG
ATCCGGCAAACAAACCACCGCTGGTAGCGGTGGTTTTTTTGTTTGCAAGCAGCAGATTACGCGCAGAAAA
AAAGGATCTCAAGAAGATCCTTTGATCTTTTCTACGGGGTCTGACGCTCAGTGGAACGAAAACTCACGTT
AAGGGATTTTGGTCATGAGATTATCAAAAAGGATCTTCACCTAGATCCTTTTAAATTAAAAATGAAGTTT
TAAATCAATCTAAAGTATATATGAGTAAACTTGGTCTGACAGTTACCAATGCTTAATCAGTGAGGCACCT
ATCTCAGCGATCTGTCTATTTCGTTCATCCATAGTTGCCTGACTCCCCGTCGTGTAGATAACTACGATAC
GGGAGGGCTTACCATCTGGCCCCAGTGCTGCAATGATACCGCGAGACCCACGCTCACCGGCTCCAGATTT
ATCAGCAATAAACCAGCCAGCCGGAAGGGCCGAGCGCAGAAGTGGTCCTGCAACTTTATCCGCCTCCATC
CAGTCTATTAATTGTTGCCGGGAAGCTAGAGTAAGTAGTTCGCCAGTTAATAGTTTGCGCAACGTTGTTG
CCATTGCTGCAGGCATCGTGGTGTCACGCTCGTCGTTTGGTATGGCTTCATTCAGCTCCGGTTCCCAACG
ATCAAGGCGAGTTACATGATCCCCCATGTTGTGCAAAAAAGCGGTTAGCTCCTTCGGTCCTCCGATCGTT
GTCAGAAGTAAGTTGGCCGCAGTGTTATCACTCATGGTTATGGCAGCACTGCATAATTCTCTTACTGTCA
TGCCATCCGTAAGATGCTTTTCTGTGACTGGTGAGTACTCAACCAAGTCATTCTGAGAATAGTGTATGCG
GCGACCGAGTTGCTCTTGCCCGGCGTCAACACGGGATAATACCGCGCCACATAGCAGAACTTTAAAAGTG
CTCATCATTGGAAAACGTTCTTCGGGGCGAAAACTCTCAAGGATCTTACCGCTGTTGAGATCCAGTTCGA
TGTAACCCACTCGTGCACCCAACTGATCTTCAGCATCTTTTACTTTCACCAGCGTTTCTGGGTGAGCAAA
AACAGGAAGGCAAAATGCCGCAAAAAAGGGAATAAGGGCGACACGGAAATGTTGAATACTCATACTCTTC
CTTTTTCAATATTATTGAAGCATTTATCAGGGTTATTGTCTCATGAGCGGATACATATTTGAATGTATTT
AGAAAAATAAACAAATAGGGGTTCCGCGCACATTTCCCCGAAAAGTGCCACCTGACGTCTAAGAAACCAT
TATTATCATGACATTAACCTATAAAAATAGGCGTATCACGAGGCCCTTTCGTCTTCAAGAATTCTCATGT
TTGACAGCTTATCATCGATAAGCTGATCCTCACAGGCCGCACCCAGCTTTTCTTCCGTTGCCCCAGTAGC
ATCTCTGTCTGGTGACCTTGAAGAGGAAGAGGAGGGGTCCCGAGAATCCCCATCCCTACCGTCCAGCAAA
AAGGGGGACGAGGAATTTGAGGCCTGGCTTGAGGCTCAGGACGCAAATCTTGAGGATGTTCAGCGGGAGT
TTTCCGGGCTGCGAGTAATTGGTGATGAGGACGAGGATGGTTCGGAGGATGGGGAATTTTCAGACCTGGA
TCTGTCTGACAGCGACCATGAAGGGGATGAGGGTGGGGGGGCTGTTGGAGGGGGCAGGAGTCTGCACTCC
CTGTATTCACTGAGCGTCGTCTAATAAAGATGTCTATTGATCTCTTTTAGTGTGAATCATGTCTGACGAG
GGGCCAGGTACAGGACCTGGAAATGGCCTAGGAGAGAAGGGAGACACATCTGGACCAGAAGGCTCCGGCG
GCAGTGGACCTCAAAGAAGAGGGGGTGATAACCATGGACGAGGACGGGGAAGAGGACGAGGACGAGGAGG
CGGAAGACCAGGAGCCCCGGGCGGCTCAGGATCAGGGCCAAGACATAGAGATGGTGTCCGGAGACCCCAA
AAACGTCCAAGTTGCATTGGCTGCAAAGGGACCCACGGTGGAACAGGAGCAGGAGCAGGAGCGGGAGGGG
CAGGAGCAGGAGGGGCAGGAGCAGGAGGAGGGGCAGGAGCAGGAGGAGGNNCAGGAGCAGGAGGTGGAGG
CCGGGGTCGAGGAGGCAGTGGAGGCCGGGGTCGAGGAGGTAGTGGAGGCCGGGGTCGAGGAGGTAGTGGA
GGCCGCCGGGGTAGAGGACGTGAAAGAGCCAGGGGGGGAAGTCGTGAAAGAGCCAGGGGGAGAGGTCGTG
GACGTGGAGAAAAGAGGCCCAGGAGTCCCAGTAGTCAGTCATCATCATCCGGGTCTCCACCGCGCAGGCC
CCCTCCAGGTAGAAGGCCATTTTTCCACCCTGTAGGGGAAGCCGATTATTTTGAATACCACCAAGAAGGT
GGCCCAGATGGTGAGCCTGACGTGCCCCCGGGAGCGATAGAGCAGGGCCCCGCAGATGACCCAGGAGAAG
GCCCAAGCACTGGACCCCGGGGTCAGGGTGATGGAGGCAGGCGCAAAAAAGGAGGGTGGTTTGGAAAGCA
TCGTGGTCAAGGAGGTTCCAACCCGAAATTTGAGAACATTGCAGAAGGTTTAAGAGCTCTCCTGGCTAGG
AGTCACGTAGAAAGGACTACCGACGAAGGAACTTGGGTCGCCGGTGTGTTCGTATATGGAGGTAGTAAGA
CCTCCCTTTACAACCTAAGGCGAGGAACTGCCCTTGCTATTCCACAATGTCGTCTTACACCATTGAGTCG
TCTCCCCTTTGGAATGGCCCCTGGACCCGGCCCACAACCTGGCCCGCTAAGGGAGTCCATTGTCTGTTAT
TTCATGGTCTTTTTACAAACTCATATATTTGCTGAGGTTTTGAAGGATGCGATTAAGGACCTTGTTATGA
CAAAGCCCGCTCCTACCTGCAATATCAGGGTGACTGTGTGCAGCTTTGACGATGGAGTAGATTTGCCTCC
CTGGTTTCCACCTATGGTGGAAGGGGCTGCCGCGGAGGGTGATGACGGAGATGACGGAGATGAAGGAGGT
GATGGAGATGAGGGTGAGGAAGGGCAGGAGTGATGTAACTTGTTAGGAGACGCCCTCAATCGTATTAAAA
GCCGTGTATTCCCCCGCACTAAAGAATAAATCCCCAGTAGACATCATGCGTGCTGTTGGTGTATTTCTGG
CCATCTGTCTTGTCACCATTTTCGTCCTCCCAACATGGGGCAATTGGGCATACCCATGTTGTCACGTCAC
TCAGCTCCGCGCTCAACACCTTCTCGCGTTGGAAAACATTAGCGACATTTACCTGGTGAGCAATCAGACA
TGCGACGGCTTTAGCCTGGCCTCCTTAAATTCACCTAAGAATGGGAGCAACCAGCAGGAAAAGGACAAGC
AGCGAAAATTCACGCCCCCTTGGGAGGTGGCGGCATATGCAAAGGATAGCACTCCCACTCTACTACTGGG
TATCATATGCTGACTGTATATGCATGAGGATAGCATATGCTACCCGGATACAGATTAGGATAGCATATAC
TACCCAGATATAGATTAGGATAGCATATGCTACCCAGATATAGATTAGGATAGCCTATGCTACCCAGATA
TAAATTAGGATAGCATATACTACCCAGATATAGATTAGGATAGCATATGCTACCCAGATATAGATTAGGA
TAGCCTATGCTACCCAGATATAGATTAGGATAGCATATGCTACCCAGATATAGATTAGGATAGCATATGC
TATCCAGATATTTGGGTAGTATATGCTACCCAGATATAAATTAGGATAGCATATACTACCCTAATCTCTA
TTAGGATAGCATATGCTACCCGGATACAGATTAGGATAGCATATACTACCCAGATATAGATTAGGATAGC
ATATGCTACCCAGATATAGATTAGGATAGCCTATGCTACCCAGATATAAATTAGGATAGCATATACTACC
CAGATATAGATTAGGATAGCATATGCTACCCAGATATAGATTAGGATAGCCTATGCTACCCAGATATAGA
TTAGGATAGCATATGCTATCCAGATATTTGGGTAGTATATGCTACCCATGGCAACATTAGCCCACCGTGC
TCTCAGCGACCTCGTGAATATGAGGACCAACAACCCTGTGCTTGGCGCTCAGGCGCAAGTGTGTGTAATT
TGTCCTCCAGATCGCAGCAATCGCGCCCCTATCTTGGCCCGCCCACCTACTTATGCAGGTATTCCCCGGG
GTGCCATTAGTGGTTTTGTGGGCAAGTGGTTTGACCGCAGTGGTTAGCGGGGTTACAATCAGCCAAGTTA
TTACACCCTTATTTTACAGTCCAAAACCGCAGGGCGGCGTGTGGGGGCTGACGCGTGCCCCCACTCCACA
ATTTCAAAAAAAAGAGTGGCCACTTGTCTTTGTTTATGGGCCCCATTGGCGTGGAGCCCCGTTTAATTTT
CGGGGGTGTTAGAGACAACCAGTGGAGTCCGCTGCTGTCGGCGTCCACTCTCTTTCCCCTTGTTACAAAT
AGAGTGTAACAACATGGTTCACCTGTCTTGGTCCCTGCCTGGGACACATCTTAATAACCCCAGTATCATA
TTGCACTAGGATTATGTGTTGCCCATAGCCATAAATTCGTGTGAGATGGACATCCAGTCTTTACGGCTTG
TCCCCACCCCATGGATTTCTATTGTTAAAGATATTCAGAATGTTTCATTCCTACACTAGTATTTATTGCC
CAAGGGGTTTGTGAGGGTTATATTGGTGTCATAGCACAATGCCACCACTGAACCCCCCGTCCAAATTTTA
TTCTGGGGGCGTCACCTGAAACCTTGTTTTCGAGCACCTCACATACACCTTACTGTTCACAACTCAGCAG
TTATTCTATTAGCTAAACGAAGGAGAATGAAGAAGCAGGCGAAGATTCAGGAGAGTTCACTGCCCGCTCC
TTGATCTTCAGCCACTGCCCTTGTGACTAAAATGGTTCACTACCCTCGTGGAATCCTGACCCCATGTAAA
TAAAACCGTGACAGCTCATGGGGTGGGAGATATCGCTGTTCCTTAGGACCCTTTTACTAACCCTAATTCG
ATAGCATATGCTTCCCGTTGGGTAACATATGCTATTGAATTAGGGTTAGTCTGGATAGTATATACTACTA
CCCGGGAAGCATATGCTACCCGTTTAGGGTTAACAAGGGGGCCTTATAAACACTATTGCTAATGCCCTCT
TGAGGGTCCGCTTATCGGTAGCTACACAGGCCCCTCTGATTGACGTTGGTGTAGCCTCCCGTAGTCTTCC
TGGGCCCCTGGGAGGTACATGTCCCCCAGCATTGGTGTAAGAGCTTCAGCCAAGAGTTACACATAAAGGC
AATGTTGTGTTGCAGTCCACAGACTGCAAAGTCTGCTCCAGGATGAAAGCCACTCAGTGTTGGCAAATGT
GCACATCCATTTATAAGGATGTCAACTACAGTCAGAGAACCCCTTTGTGTTTGGTCCCCCCCCGTGTCAC
ATGTGGAACAGGGCCCAGTTGGCAAGTTGTACCAACCAACTGAAGGGATTACATGCACTGCCCCGCGAAG
AAGGGGCAGAGATGTCGTAGTCAGGTTTAGTTCGTCCGGGGCGGGGATCGAGATCCGGCGCGCCACGTCT
AAGAAACCATTATTATCATGACATTAACCTATAAAAATAGGCGTATCACGAGGCCCTTTCGTCTTCACTC
GACGCGGCCAGCTTGGTCGAGCTGGATACTTCCCGTCCGCCAGGGGGACATGCCGGCGATGCTGAAGGTC
GCGCGCATTCCCGATGAAGAGGCCGGTTACCGCCTGTTGACCTGGTGGGACGGGCAGGGCGCCGCCCGAG
TCTTCGCCTCGGCGGCGGGCGCTCTGCTCATGGAGCGCGCGTCCGGGGCCGGGGACCTTGCACAGATAGC
GTGGTCCGGCCAGGACGACGAGGCTTGCAGGATCATAATCAGCCATACCACATTTGTAGAGGTTTTACTT
GCTTTAAAAAACCTCCCACACCTCCCCCTGAACCTGAAACATAAAATGAATGCAATTGTTGTTGTTAACT
TGTTTATTGCAGCTTATAATGGTTACAAATAAAGCAATAGCATCACAAATTTCACAAATAAAGCATTTTT
TTCACTGCATTCTAGTTGTGGTTTGTCCAAACTCATCAATGTATCTTATCATGTCTGGATCCTCTAGAAC
TAGGTCGACAGATCTTACTTGTACAGCTCGTCCATGCCGAGAGTGATCCCGGCGGCGGTCACGAACTCCA
GCAGGACCATGTGATCGCGCTTCTCGTTGGGGTCTTTGCTCAGGGCGGACTGGGTGCTCAGGTAGTGGTT
GTCGGGCAGCAGCACGGGGCCGTCGCCGATGGGGGTGTTCTGCTGGTAGTGGTCGGCGAGCTGCACGCTG
CCGTCCTCGATGTTGTGGCGGATCTTGAAGTTCACCTTGATGCCGTTCTTCTGCTTGTCGGCCATGATAT
AGACGTTGTGGCTGTTGTAGTTGTACTCCAGCTTGTGCCCCAGGATGTTGCCGTCCTCCTTGAAGTCGAT
GCCCTTCAGCTCGATGCGGTTCACCAGGGTGTCGCCCTCGAACTTCACCTCGGCGCGGGTCTTGTAGTTG
CCGTCGTCCTTGAAGAAGATGGTGCGCTCCTGGACGTAGCCTTCGGGCATGGCGGACTTGAAGAAGTCGT
GCTGCTTCATGTGGTCGGGGTAGCGGCTGAAGCACTGCACGCCGTAGGTCAGGGTGGTCACGAGGGTGGG
CCAGGGCACGGGCAGCTTGCCGGTGGTGCAGATGAACTTCAGGGTCAGCTTGCCGTAGGTGGCATCGCCC
TCGCCCTCGCCGGACACGCTGAACTTGTGGCCGTTTACGTCGCCGTCCAGCTCGACCAGGATGGGCACCA
CCCCGGTGAACAGCTCCTCGCCCTTGCTCACCATCCGCGGGGATCCACTAGTATTTAAATCTGCAGGAAT
TCGGGGCCGCGGAGGCTGGATCGGTCCCGGTGTCTTCTATGGAGGTCAAAACAGCGTGGATGGCGTCTCC
AGGCGATCTGACGGTTCACTAAACGAGCTCTGCTTATATAGGTCGAGTTTACCACTCCCTATCAGTGATA
GAGAAAAGTGAAAGTCGAGTTTACCACTCCCTATCAGTGATAGAGAAAAGTGAAAGTCGAGTTTACCACT
CCCTATCAGTGATAGAGAAAAGTGAAAGTCGAGTTTACCACTCCCTATCAGTGATAGAGAAAAGTGAAAG
TCGAGTTTACCACTCCCTATCAGTGATAGAGAAAAGTGAAAGTCGAGTTTACCACTCCCTATCAGTGATA
GAGAAAAGTGAAAGTCGAGTTTACCACTCCCTATCAGTGATAGAGAAAAGTGAAAGTCGAGCTCGGTACC
CGGGTCGAGGTAGGCGTGTACGGTGGGAGGCCTATATAAGCAGAGCTCGTTTAGTGAACCGTCAGATCGC
CTGGAGACGCCATCCACGCTGTTTTGACCTCCATAGAAGACACCGGGACCGATCCAGCCTCCGCGGCCCC
GAATTCGAGCTCGGTACCCGGGGATCCTCTAGTCAGCAAGCTTTTCGGCCTCACTGGCCGGCGATATGGC
CGATGTGCAGCTGGTGGAGTCTGGGGGAGCCTTGGTGCAGCCGGGGGGGTCTCTGAGACTCTCCTGTGCA
GCCTCTGGATTCCCCGTCAATCGCTATAGTATGAGGTGGTACCGCCAGGCTCCAGGGAAGGAGCGCGAGT
GGGTCGCGGGTATGAGTAGTGCTGGTGATCGTTCAAGTTATGAAGACTCCGTGAAGGGCCGATTCACCAT
CTCCAGAGACGACGCCAGGAATACGGTGTATCTGCAAATGAACAGCCTGAAACCTGAGGACACGGCCGTG
TATTACTGTAATGTCAATGTGGGCTTTGAGTACTGGGGCCAGGGGACCCAGGTCACCGTCTCCTCAGGTA
GCGGCAGCGGTAGCTCTAGAATGGACAAGAAGTACTCCATTGGGCTCGCTATCGGCACAAACAGCGTCGG
CTGGGCCGTCATTACGGACGAGTACAAGGTGCCGAGCAAAAAATTCAAAGTTCTGGGCAATACCGATCGC
CACAGCATAAAGAAGAACCTCATTGGCGCCCTCCTGTTCGACTCCGGGGAGACGGCCGAAGCCACGCGGC
TCAAAAGAACAGCACGGCGCAGATATACCCGCAGAAAGAATCGGATCTGCTACCTGCAGGAGATCTTTAG
TAATGAGATGGCTAAGGTGGATGACTCTTTCTTCCATAGGCTGGAGGAGTCCTTTTTGGTGGAGGAGGAT
AAAAAGCACGAGCGCCACCCAATCTTTGGCAATATCGTGGACGAGGTGGCGTACCATGAAAAGTACCCAA
CCATATATCATCTGAGGAAGAAGCTTGTAGACAGTACTGATAAGGCTGACTTGCGGTTGATCTATCTCGC
GCTGGCGCATATGATCAAATTTCGGGGACACTTCCTCATCGAGGGGGACCTGAACCCAGACAACAGCGAT
GTCGACAAACTCTTTATCCAACTGGTTCAGACTTACAATCAGCTTTTCGAAGAGAACCCGATCAACGCAT
CCGGAGTTGACGCCAAAGCAATCCTGAGCGCTAGGCTGTCCAAATCCCGGCGGCTCGAAAACCTCATCGC
ACAGCTCCCTGGGGAGAAGAAGAACGGCCTGTTTGGTAATCTTATCGCCCTGTCACTCGGGCTGACCCCC
AACTTTAAATCTAACTTCGACCTGGCCGAAGATGCCAAGCTTCAACTGAGCAAAGACACCTACGATGATG
ATCTCGACAATCTGCTGGCCCAGATCGGCGACCAGTACGCAGACCTTTTTTTGGCGGCAAAGAACCTGTC
AGACGCCATTCTGCTGAGTGATATTCTGCGAGTGAACACGGAGATCACCAAAGCTCCGCTGAGCGCTAGT
ATGATCAAGCGCTATGATGAGCACCACCAAGACTTGACTTTGCTGAAGGCCCTTGTCAGACAGCAACTGC
CTGAGAAGTACAAGGAAATTTTCTTCGATCAGTCTAAAAATGGCTACGCCGGATACATTGACGGCGGAGC
AAGCCAGGAGGAATTTTACAAATTTATTAAGCCCATCTTGGAAAAAATGGACGGCACCGAGGAGCTGCTG
GTAAAGCTTAACAGAGAAGATCTGTTGCGCAAACAGCGCACTTTCGACAATGGAAGCATCCCCCACCAGA
TTCACCTGGGCGAACTGCACGCTATCCTCAGGCGGCAAGAGGATTTCTACCCCTTTTTGAAAGATAACAG
GGAAAAGATTGAGAAAATCCTCACATTTCGGATACCCTACTATGTAGGCCCCCTCGCCCGGGGAAATTCC
AGATTCGCGTGGATGACTCGCAAATCAGAAGAGACCATCACTCCCTGGAACTTCGAGGAAGTCGTGGATA
AGGGGGCCTCTGCCCAGTCCTTCATCGAAAGGATGACTAACTTTGATAAAAATCTGCCTAACGAAAAGGT
GCTTCCTAAACACTCTCTGCTGTACGAGTACTTCACAGTTTATAACGAGCTCACCAAGGTCAAATACGTC
ACAGAAGGGATGAGAAAGCCAGCATTCCTGTCTGGAGAGCAGAAGAAAGCTATCGTGGACCTCCTCTTCA
AGACGAACCGGAAAGTTACCGTGAAACAGCTCAAAGAAGACTATTTCAAAAAGATTGAATGTTTCGACTC
TGTTGAAATCAGCGGAGTGGAGGATCGCTTCAACGCATCCCTGGGAACGTATCACGATCTCCTGAAAATC
ATTAAAGACAAGGACTTCCTGGACAATGAGGAGAACGAGGACATTCTTGAGGACATTGTCCTCACCCTTA
CGTTGTTTGAAGATAGGGAGATGATTGAAGAACGCTTGAAAACTTACGCTCATCTCTTCGACGACAAAGT
CATGAAACAGCTCAAGAGGCGCCGATATACAGGATGGGGGCGGCTGTCAAGAAAACTGATCAATGGGATC
CGAGACAAGCAGAGTGGAAAGACAATCCTGGATTTTCTTAAGTCCGATGGATTTGCCAACAGGAACTTCA
TGCAGTTGATCCATGATGACTCTCTCACCTTTAAGGAGGACATCCAGAAAGCACAAGTTTCTGGCCAGGG
GGACAGTCTTCACGAGCACATCGCTAATCTTGCAGGTAGCCCAGCTATCAAAAAGGGAATACTGCAGACC
GTTAAGGTCGTGGATGAACTCGTCAAAGTAATGGGAAGGCATAAGCCCGAGAATATCGTTATCGAGATGG
CCCGAGAGAACCAAACTACCCAGAAGGGACAGAAGAACAGTAGGGAAAGGATGAAGAGGATTGAAGAGGG
TATAAAAGAACTGGGGTCCCAAATCCTTAAGGAACACCCAGTTGAAAACACCCAGCTTCAGAATGAGAAG
CTCTACCTGTACTACCTGCAGAACGGCAGGGACATGTACGTGGATCAGGAACTGGACATCAATCGGCTCT
CCGACTACGACGTGGATGCTATCGTGCCCCAGTCTTTTCTCAAAGATGATTCTATTGATAATAAAGTGTT
GACAAGATCCGATAAAAATAGAGGGAAGAGTGATAACGTCCCCTCAGAAGAAGTTGTCAAGAAAATGAAA
AATTATTGGCGGCAGCTGCTGAACGCCAAACTGATCACACAACGGAAGTTCGATAATCTGACTAAGGCTG
AACGAGGTGGCCTGTCTGAGTTGGATAAAGCCGGCTTCATCAAAAGGCAGCTTGTTGAGACACGCCAGAT
CACCAAGCACGTGGCCCAAATTCTCGATTCACGCATGAACACCAAGTACGATGAAAATGACAAACTGATT
CGAGAGGTGAAAGTTATTACTCTGAAGTCTAAGCTGGTCTCAGATTTCAGAAAGGACTTTCAGTTTTATA
AGGTGAGAGAGATCAACAATTACCACCATGCGCATGATGCCTACCTGAATGCAGTGGTAGGCACTGCACT
TATCAAAAAATATCCCAAGCTTGAATCTGAATTTGTTTACGGAGACTATAAAGTGTACGATGTTAGGAAA
ATGATCGCAAAGTCTGAGCAGGAAATAGGCAAGGCCACCGCTAAGTACTTCTTTTACAGCAATATTATGA
ATTTTTTCAAGACCGAGATTACACTGGCCAATGGAGAGATTCGGAAGCGACCACTTATCGAAACAAACGG
AGAAACAGGAGAAATCGTGTGGGACAAGGGTAGGGATTTCGCGACAGTCCGGAAGGTCCTGTCCATGCCG
CAGGTGAACATCGTTAAAAAGACCGAAGTACAGACCGGAGGCTTCTCCAAGGAAAGTATCCTCCCGAAAA
GGAACAGCGACAAGCTGATCGCACGCAAAAAAGATTGGGACCCCAAGAAATACGGCGGATTCGATTCTCC
TACAGTCGCTTACAGTGTACTGGTTGTGGCCAAAGTGGAGAAAGGGAAGTCTAAAAAACTCAAAAGCGTC
AAGGAACTGCTGGGCATCACAATCATGGAGCGATCAAGCTTCGAAAAAAACCCCATCGACTTTCTCGAGG
CGAAAGGATATAAAGAGGTCAAAAAAGACCTCATCATTAAGCTTCCCAAGTACTCTCTCTTTGAGCTTGA
AAACGGCCGGAAACGAATGCTCGCTAGTGCGGGCGAGCTGCAGAAAGGTAACGAGCTGGCACTGCCCTCT
AAATACGTTAATTTCTTGTATCTGGCCAGCCACTATGAAAAGCTCAAAGGGTCTCCCGAAGATAATGAGC
AGAAGCAGCTGTTCGTGGAACAACACAAACACTACCTTGATGAGATCATCGAGCAAATAAGCGAATTCTC
CAAAAGAGTGATCCTCGCCGACGCTAACCTCGATAAGGTGCTTTCTGCTTACAATAAGCACAGGGATAAG
CCCATCAGGGAGCAGGCAGAAAACATTATCCACTTGTTTACTCTGACCAACTTGGGCGCGCCTGCAGCCT
TCAAGTACTTCGACACCACCATAGACAGAAAGCGGTACACCTCTACAAAGGAGGTCCTGGACGCCACACT
GATTCATCAGTCAATTACGGGGCTCTATGAAACAAGAATCGACCTCTCTCAGCTCGGTGGAGACAGCAGG
GCTGACCCCAAGAAGAAGAGGAAGGTGATTGTACAAGAGCGGCCTGAGGAGCAGAGCCCAGGCGAGCAAC
AGCGCCGTGGACGCCACCATGGGCGATCGCATCCAAAGAAGAAGAGAAAGGTCATGGCCTCCTCCGAGGA
CGTCATCAAGGAGTTCATGCGCTTCAAGGTGCGCATGGAGGGCTCCGTGAACGGCCACGAGTTCGAGATC
GAGGGCGAGGGCGAGGGCCGCCCCTACGAGGGCACCCAGACCGCCAAGCTGAAGGTGACCAAGGGCGGCC
CCCTGCCCTTCGCCTGGGACATCCTGTCCCCTCAGTTCCAGTACGGCTCCAAGGCCTACGTGAAGCACCC
CGCCGACATCCCCGACTACTTGAAGCTGTCCTTCCCCGAGGGCTTCAAGTGGGAGCGCGTGATGAACTTC
GAGGACGGCGGCGTGGTGACCGTGACCCAGGACTCCTCCCTGCAGGACGGCGAGTTCATCTACAAGGTGA
AGCTGCGCGGCACCAACTTCCCCTCCGACGGCCCCGTAATGCAGAAGAAGACCATGGGCTGGGAGGCCTC
CACCGAGCGGATGTACCCCGAGGACGGCGCCCTGAAGGGCGAGATCAAGATGAGGCTGAAGCTGAAGGAC
GGCGGCCACTACGACGCCGAGGTCAAGACCACCTACATGGCCAAGAAGCCCGTGCAGCTGCCCGGCGCCT
ACAAGACCGACATCAAGCTGGACATCACCTCCCACAACGAGGACTACACCATCGTGGAACAGTACGAGCG
CGCCGAGGGCCGCCACTCCACCGGCGCCGGCCTGTACAAGATCGCGGTTACCGATTATAAAGATGATGAT
GATAAATAAGGCCAGTGAGGCCGCATGCGTACTGCTGTCGACTGAGTCTCTAGAGCTGAGAACTTCAGGG
TGAGTTTGGGGACCCTTGATTGTTCTTTCTTTTTCGCTATTGTAAAATTCATGTTATATGGAGGGGGCAA
AGTTTTCAGGGTGTTGTTTAGAATGGGAAGATGTCCCTTGTATCACCATGGACCCTCATGATAATTTTGT
TTCTTTCACTTTCTACTCTGTTGACAACCATTGTCTCCTCTTATTTTCTTTTCATTTTCTGTAACTTTTT
CGTTAAACTTTAGCTTGCATTTGTAACGAATTTTTAAATTCACTTTTGTTTATTTGTCAGATTGTAAGTA
CTTTCTCTAATCACTTTTTTTTCAAGGCAATCAGGGTATATTATATTGTACTTCAGCACAGTTTTAGAGA
ACAATTGTTATAATTAAATGATAAGGTAGAATATTTCTGCATATAAATTCTGGCTGGCGTGGAAATATTC
TTATTGGTAGAAACAACTACACCCTGGTCATCATCCTGCCTTTCTCTTTATGGTTACAATGATATACACT
GTTTGAGATGAGGATAAAATACTCTGAGTCCAAACCGGGCCCCTCTGCTAACCATGTTCATGCCTTCTTC
TCTTTCCTACAGCTCCTGGGCAACGTGCTGGTTGTTGTGCTGTCTCATCATTTTGGCAAAGAATTCACTC
CTCAGGTGCAGGCTGCCTATCAGAAGGTGGTGGCTGGTGTGGCCAATGCCCTGGCTCACAAATACCACTG
AGATCGATCTTTTTCCCTCTGCCAAAAATTATGGGGACATCATGAAGCCCCTTGAGCATCTGACTTCTGG
CTAATAAAGGAAATTTATTTTCATTGCAATAGTGTGTTGGAATTTTTTGTGTCTCTCACTCGGAAGGACA
TATGGGAGGGCAAATCATTTAAAACATCAGAATGAGTATTTGGTTTAGAGTTTGGCAACATATGCCCATA
TGCTGGCTGCCATGAACAAAGGTTGGCTATAAAGAGGTCATCAGTATATGAAACAGCCCCCTGCTGTCCA
TTCCTTATTCCATAGAAAAGCCTTGACTTGAGGTTAGATTTTTTTTATATTTTGTTTTGTGTTATTTTTT
TCTTTAACATCCCTAAAATTTTCCTTACATGTTTTACTAGCCAGATTTTTCCTCCTCTCCTGACTACTCC
CAGTCATAGCTGTCCCTCTTCTCTTATGGAGATCCCTCGACCTGCAGCCCAAGCTGGAAGATCCCGTACG
CCTGCAGGTTAATTAACCCTAGGAAAAATAGTTAAATACTGTGACTTTAAAATGTGAGAGGGTTTTCAAG
TACTCATTTTTTTAAATGTCCAAAATTTTTGTCAATCAATTTGAGGTCTTGTTTGTGTAGAACTGACATT
ACTTAAAGTTTAACCGAGGAATGGGAGTGAGGCTCTCTCATACCCTATTCAGAACTGACTTTTAACAATA
ATAAATTAAGTTTAAAATATTTTTAAATGAATTGAGCAATGTTGAGTTGGAGTCAAGATGGCCGATCAGA
ACCAGAACACCTGCAGCAGCTGGCAGGAAGCAGGTCATGTGGCAAGGCTATTTGGGGAAGGGAAAATAAA
ACCACTAGGTAAACTTGTAGCTGTGGTTTGAAGAAGTGGTTTTGAAACACTCTGTCCAGCCCCACCAAAC
CGAAAGTCCAGGCTGAGCAAAACACCACCTGGGTAATTTGCATTTCTAAAATAAGTTGAGGATTCAGCCG
AAACTGGAGAGGTCCTCTTTTAACTTATTGAGTTCAACCTTTTAATTTTAGCTTGAGTAGTTCTAGTTTC
CCCAAACTTAAGTTTATCGACTTCTAAAATGTATTTAGAATTGGTTTAAACCTCGAATGGTCGAGGTGAG
CCCCACGTTCTGCTTCACTCTCCCCATCTCCCCCCCCTCCCCACCCCCAATTTTGTATTTATTTATTTTT
TAATTATTTTGTGCAGCGATGGGGGCGGGN
